Addgene plasmid #99709: pRK5 HA-Nprl2
Purpose: Mammalian expression of HA-Nprl2
Depositing lab: David Sabatini & Kuang Shen. Depositing organization: Whitehead Institute for Biomedical Research. Publication: Intersubunit Crosstalk in the Rag GTPase Heterodimer Enables mTORC1 to Respond Rapidly to Amino Acid Availability. Shen K, Choe A, Sabatini DM. Mol Cell. 2017 Oct 17. pii: S1097-2765(17)30704-9. doi: 10.1016/j.molcel.2017.09.026. PubMed 29056322.
Backbone
  Vector backbone: pRK5
Growth in bacteria
  Bacterial resistance: Ampicillin, 100 μg/mL
  Growth temperature: 37°C
  Growth strain: DH5alpha
  Copy number: High Copy
Gene/Insert
  Gene/Insert name: Nprl2
  Entrez Gene: NPRL2 (a.k.a. FFEVF2, NPR2, NPR2L, TUSC4)
  Promoter: CMV
  Tag / fusion protein: HA (N terminal on backbone)
  Cloning method: Restriction Enzyme; 5′ cloning site SalI (unknown if destroyed); 3′ cloning site NotI (unknown if destroyed)
  Sequencing primers: 5′ ATT TAG GTG ACA CTA TAG
Terms and licenses: Academic/Nonprofit Terms; Industry Terms: Not Available to Industry
How to cite: pRK5 HA-Nprl2 was a gift from David Sabatini & Kuang Shen (Addgene plasmid # 99709 ; http://n2t.net/addgene:99709 ; RRID:Addgene_99709)
