[The description below was written by a language model from this plasmid's Addgene catalogue record and pLannotate feature annotations shown in this document.]
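Description:
pRK5 HA-Nprl2 is a 5.9 kb mammalian expression plasmid built on the pRK5 backbone and designed to produce human NPRL2 (also known as TUSC4 or NPR2L) with an N-terminal HA epitope tag supplied by the backbone. It is propagated in E. coli as a high-copy plasmid through a ColE1/pUC-type origin and selected with ampicillin via the β-lactamase gene. An M13 phage origin is also present, which in principle allows single-stranded DNA production. Fragments of lac regulatory elements, lacZα, lacI, rop and bom appear to be vector remnants with no evident role in the construct's use.

The expression cassette runs from the human cytomegalovirus immediate-early enhancer and promoter, through a fragment of CMV intron A, to the NPRL2 coding sequence, and ends in an SV40 polyadenylation signal. An SP6 promoter sits between the CMV region and the insert and serves as the sequencing primer site, and could in principle support in vitro transcription. The insert was cloned between SalI and NotI. The HA tag is not separately annotated in the feature table, but the gap upstream of the NPRL2 reading frame is consistent with the catalogue entry. A short match to an immunoglobulin heavy chain signal sequence is also called in this leader region, and its significance is not stated. An SV40 enhancer/early promoter lies downstream of the cassette, but no mammalian selection marker is annotated, so the plasmid appears suited to transient transfection.

NPRL2 is a subunit of the GATOR1 complex, which acts on the Rag GTPases. The associated study concerns Rag heterodimer signalling to mTORC1 in response to amino acids. The HA tag allows detection or immunoprecipitation of the expressed protein.
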