Features (pLannotate 1.2.2; 20 found; start..end, strand, type, name):
      1..22      +  protein_bind   CAP binding site: CAP binding activates transcription in the presence of cAMP. E. coli catabolite activator protein
     37..67      +  promoter       lac promoter: promoter for the E. coli lac operon
     75..91      +  protein_bind   lac operator: The lac repressor binds to the lac operator to inhibit transcription in E. coli. This inhibition can be relieved by adding lactose or isopropyl-β-D-thiogalactopyranoside (IPTG). lac repressor encoded by lacI
    144..523     +  enhancer       CMV enhancer: human cytomegalovirus immediate early enhancer
    524..727     +  promoter       CMV promoter: human cytomegalovirus (CMV) immediate early promoter
    863..906     +  intron         CMV intron (fragment): modified intron A from human cytomegalovirus
    958..976     +  promoter       SP6 promoter: promoter for bacteriophage SP6 RNA polymerase
    980..1017    +  CDS            IgH signal sequence (fragment): signal sequence from the mouse immunoglobulin heavy chain variable region
   1162..2301    +  CDS            NPRL2 (sequence withheld): NPRL2_HUMAN - Also known as TUSC4 From Homo sapiens (Human).
   2351..2485    +  polyA_signal   SV40 poly(A) signal: SV40 polyadenylation signal
   2554..2911    +  promoter       SV40 promoter: SV40 enhancer and early promoter
   2930..3084    +  CDS            lacZα (fragment): LacZα fragment of β-galactosidase; lacZ fragment
   3090..3141    -  misc_feature   bom (fragment): basis of mobility region from pBR322
   3160..3540    +  rep_origin     M13 ori (sequence partly withheld): M13 bacteriophage origin of replication; arrow indicates direction of (+) strand synthesis
   3616..3665    -  misc_feature   bom (fragment): basis of mobility region from pBR322
   3767..3802    -  CDS            rop (fragment): Rop protein, which maintains plasmids at low copy number; rop
   3897..4001    +  promoter       AmpR promoter: bla
   4002..4862    +  CDS            AmpR: β-lactamase; bla; confers resistance to ampicillin, carbenicillin, and related antibiotics
   5033..5621    +  rep_origin     ori: high-copy-number ColE1/pMB1/pBR322/pUC origin of replication
   5804..5896    +  CDS            lacI (fragment): lac repressor; lacI; The lac repressor binds to the lac operator to inhibit transcription in E. coli. This inhibition can be relieved by adding lactose or isopropyl-β-D-thiogalactopyranoside (IPTG).
>Addgene plasmid #99709 | pRK5 HA-Nprl2 | addgene full sequence | sequence record 196989 | Addgene NGS Result
TAATGTGAGTTAGCTCACTCATTAGGCACCCCAGGCTTTACACTTTATGCTTCCGGCTCGTATGTTGTGT
GGAATTGTGAGCGGATAACAATTTCACACAGGAAACAGCTATGACATGATTACGAATTAATTCGAGCTCG
CCCGACATTGATTATTGACTAGTTATTAATAGTAATCAATTACGGGGTCATTAGTTCATAGCCCATATAT
GGAGTTCCGCGTTACATAACTTACGGTAAATGGCCCGCCTGGCTGACCGCCCAACGACCCCCGCCCATTG
ACGTCAATAATGACGTATGTTCCCATAGTAACGCCAATAGGGACTTTCCATTGACGTCAATGGGTGGAGT
ATTTACGGTAAACTGCCCACTTGGCAGTACATCAAGTGTATCATATGCCAAGTACGCCCCCTATTGACGT
CAATGACGGTAAATGGCCCGCCTGGCATTATGCCCAGTACATGACCTTATGGGACTTTCCTACTTGGCAG
TACATCTACGTATTAGTCATCGCTATTACCATGGTGATGCGGTTTTGGCAGTACATCAATGGGCGTGGAT
AGCGGTTTGACTCACGGGGATTTCCAAGTCTCCACCCCATTGACGTCAATGGGAGTTTGTTTTGGCACCA
AAATCAACGGGACTTTCCAAAATGTCGTAACAACTCCGCCCCATTGACGCAAATGGGCGGTAGGCGTGTA
CGGTGGGAGGTCTATATAAGCAGAGCTCGTTTAGTGAACCGTCAGATCGCCTGGAGACGCCATCCACGCT
GTTTTGACCTCCATAGAAGACACCGGGACCGATCCAGCCTCCGCGGCCGGGAACGGTGCATTGGAACGCG
GATTCCCCGTGCCAAGAGTGACGTAAGTACCGCCTATAGAGTCTATAGGCCCACCCCCTTGGCTTCGTTA
GAACGCGGCTACAATTAATACATAACCTTATGTATCATACACATACGATTTAGGTGACACTATAGAATAA
CATCCACTTTGCCTTTCTCTCCACAGGTGTCCACTCCCAGGTCCAACTGCACCTCGGTTCTATCGATTGA
ATTCCCGAACCGACAGTCGGTCTCTTCACCAAGGCCATTCGCGCCACC
[1203 nt withheld, positions 1099-2301]
TGAGCGGCCGCTAAGTAAGTAAGGATCCCCAGCTTGGCCGCCATGGCCCAACTTGTTTATTGCAGCTTAT
AATGGTTACAAATAAAGCAATAGCATCACAAATTTCACAAATAAAGCATTTTTTTCACTGCATTCTAGTT
GTGGTTTGTCCAAACTCATCAATGTATCTTATCATGTCTGGATCGGGAATTAATTCGGCGCAGCACCATG
GCCTGAAATAACCTCTGAAAGAGGAACTTGGTTAGGTACCTTCTGAGGCGGAAAGAACCAGCTGTGGAAT
GTGTGTCAGTTAGGGTGTGGAAAGTCCCCAGGCTCCCCAGCAGGCAGAAGTATGCAAAGCATGCATCTCA
ATTAGTCAGCAACCAGGTGTGGAAAGTCCCCAGGCTCCCCAGCAGGCAGAAGTATGCAAAGCATGCATCT
CAATTAGTCAGCAACCATAGTCCCGCCCCTAACTCCGCCCATCCCGCCCCTAACTCCGCCCAGTTCCGCC
CATTCTCCGCCCCATGGCTGACTAATTTTTTTTATTTATGCAGAGGCCGAGGCCGCCTCGGCCTCTGAGC
TATTCCAGAAGTAGTGAGGAGGCTTTTTTGGAGGCCTAGGCTTTTGCAAAAAGCTGTTAACAGCTTGGCA
CTGGCCGTCGTTTTACAACGTCGTGACTGGGAAAACCCTGGCGTTACCCAACTTAATCGCCTTGCAGCAC
ATCCCCCTTTCGCCAGCTGGCGTAATAGCGAAGAGGCCCGCACCGATCGCCCTTCCCAACAGTTGCGCAG
CCTGAATGGCGAATGGCGCCTGATGCGGTATTTTCTCCTTACGCATCTGTGCGGTATTTCACACCGCATA
[142 nt withheld, positions 3142-3283]
C
[141 nt withheld, positions 3285-3425]
CCTTTGACGTTGGAGTCCACGTTCTTT
[37 nt withheld, positions 3453-3489]
ACCCTATCTCGGGCTATTCTTTTGATTTATAAGGGATTTTGCCGATTTCGGCCTATTGGTTAAAAAATGA
GCTGATTTAACAAAAATTTAACGCGAATTTTAACAAAATATTAACGTTTACAATTTTATGGTGCACTCTC
AGTACAATCTGCTCTGATGCCGCATAGTTAAGCCAGCCCCGACACCCGCCAACACCCGCTGACGCGCCCT
GACGGGCTTGTCTGCTCCCGGCATCCGCTTACAGACAAGCTGTGACCGTCTCCGGGAGCTGCATGTGTCA
GAGGTTTTCACCGTCATCACCGAAACGCGCGAGACGAAAGGGCCTCGTGATACGCCTATTTTTATAGGTT
AATGTCATGATAATAATGGTTTCTTAGACGTCAGGTGGCACTTTTCGGGGAAATGTGCGCGGAACCCCTA
TTTGTTTATTTTTCTAAATACATTCAAATATGTATCCGCTCATGAGACAATAACCCTGATAAATGCTTCA
ATAATATTGAAAAAGGAAGAGTATGAGTATTCAACATTTCCGTGTCGCCCTTATTCCCTTTTTTGCGGCA
TTTTGCCTTCCTGTTTTTGCTCACCCAGAAACGCTGGTGAAAGTAAAAGATGCTGAAGATCAGTTGGGTG
CACGAGTGGGTTACATCGAACTGGATCTCAACAGCGGTAAGATCCTTGAGAGTTTTCGCCCCGAAGAACG
TTTTCCAATGATGAGCACTTTTAAAGTTCTGCTATGTGGCGCGGTATTATCCCGTATTGACGCCGGGCAA
GAGCAACTCGGTCGCCGCATACACTATTCTCAGAATGACTTGGTTGAGTACTCACCAGTCACAGAAAAGC
ATCTTACGGATGGCATGACAGTAAGAGAATTATGCAGTGCTGCCATAACCATGAGTGATAACACTGCGGC
CAACTTACTTCTGACAACGATCGGAGGACCGAAGGAGCTAACCGCTTTTTTGCACAACATGGGGGATCAT
GTAACTCGCCTTGATCGTTGGGAACCGGAGCTGAATGAAGCCATACCAAACGACGAGCGTGACACCACGA
TGCCTGTAGCAATGGCAACAACGTTGCGCAAACTATTAACTGGCGAACTACTTACTCTAGCTTCCCGGCA
ACAATTAATAGACTGGATGGAGGCGGATAAAGTTGCAGGACCACTTCTGCGCTCGGCCCTTCCGGCTGGC
TGGTTTATTGCTGATAAATCTGGAGCCGGTGAGCGTGGGTCTCGCGGTATCATTGCAGCACTGGGGCCAG
ATGGTAAGCCCTCCCGTATCGTAGTTATCTACACGACGGGGAGTCAGGCAACTATGGATGAACGAAATAG
ACAGATCGCTGAGATAGGTGCCTCACTGATTAAGCATTGGTAACTGTCAGACCAAGTTTACTCATATATA
CTTTAGATTGATTTAAAACTTCATTTTTAATTTAAAAGGATCTAGGTGAAGATCCTTTTTGATAATCTCA
TGACCAAAATCCCTTAACGTGAGTTTTCGTTCCACTGAGCGTCAGACCCCGTAGAAAAGATCAAAGGATC
TTCTTGAGATCCTTTTTTTCTGCGCGTAATCTGCTGCTTGCAAACAAAAAAACCACCGCTACCAGCGGTG
GTTTGTTTGCCGGATCAAGAGCTACCAACTCTTTTTCCGAAGGTAACTGGCTTCAGCAGAGCGCAGATAC
CAAATACTGTTCTTCTAGTGTAGCCGTAGTTAGGCCACCACTTCAAGAACTCTGTAGCACCGCCTACATA
CCTCGCTCTGCTAATCCTGTTACCAGTGGCTGCTGCCAGTGGCGATAAGTCGTGTCTTACCGGGTTGGAC
TCAAGACGATAGTTACCGGATAAGGCGCAGCGGTCGGGCTGAACGGGGGGTTCGTGCACACAGCCCAGCT
TGGAGCGAACGACCTACACCGAACTGAGATACCTACAGCGTGAGCTATGAGAAAGCGCCACGCTTCCCGA
AGGGAGAAAGGCGGACAGGTATCCGGTAAGCGGCAGGGTCGGAACAGGAGAGCGCACGAGGGAGCTTCCA
GGGGGAAACGCCTGGTATCTTTATAGTCCTGTCGGGTTTCGCCACCTCTGACTTGAGCGTCGATTTTTGT
GATGCTCGTCAGGGGGGCGGAGCCTATGGAAAAACGCCAGCAACGCGGCCTTTTTACGGTTCCTGGCCTT
TTGCTGGCCTTTTGCTCACATGTTCTTTCCTGCGTTATCCCCTGATTCTGTGGATAACCGTATTACCGCC
TTTGAGTGAGCTGATACCGCTCGCCGCAGCCGAACGACCGAGCGCAGCGAGTCAGTGAGCGAGGAAGCGG
AAGAGCGCCCAATACGCAAACCGCCTCTCCCCGCGCGTTGGCCGATTCATTAATGCAGCTGGCACGACAG
GTTTCCCGACTGGAAAGCGGGCAGTGAGCGCAACGCAAT
