>Addgene plasmid #99709 | pRK5 HA-Nprl2 | depositor partial sequence | sequence record 192528 | HA-Nprl2 ORF
CC
[1203 nt withheld, positions 3-1205]
TGAGCGGCCGC
